Addgene plasmid #174027: pUC19-TgKI-MCS-p2A-tdTomato-polyA
Purpose: This plasmid is used for generating C-terminal knock-in plasmid and/or PCR donors in zebrafish.
Depositing lab: Michel Bagnat. Depositing organization: Duke University. Publication: Knock-in tagging in zebrafish facilitated by insertion into non-coding regions. Levic DS, Yamaguchi N, Wang S, Knaut H, Bagnat M. Development. 2021 Sep 8. pii: 272090. doi: 10.1242/dev.199994. PubMed 34495314.
Backbone
  Vector backbone: pUC19
  Vector type: Zebrafish knock-in tagging
Growth in bacteria
  Bacterial resistance: Ampicillin, 100 μg/mL
  Growth temperature: 37°C
  Growth strain: DH5alpha
  Copy number: High Copy
Gene/Insert
  Gene/Insert name: p2A-tdTomato
  Species: Synthetic
  Insert size (bp): 1494
  Cloning method: Restriction Enzyme; 5′ cloning site unknown (unknown if destroyed)
  Sequencing primers: 5′ GCGATTAAGTTGGGTAACGC; 3′ TCCGGCTCGTATGTTGTGTG
Terms and licenses: Academic/Nonprofit Terms; Industry Terms: Not Available to Industry
Depositor comments: Not all restriction sites in the multiple cloning sites are single cutters, depending on the fluorescent protein sequence of the insert within the plasmid.
How to cite: pUC19-TgKI-MCS-p2A-tdTomato-polyA was a gift from Michel Bagnat (Addgene plasmid # 174027 ; http://n2t.net/addgene:174027 ; RRID:Addgene_174027)
