[The description below was written by a language model from this plasmid's Addgene catalogue record and pLannotate feature annotations shown in this document.]
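Description:
pUC19-TgKI-MCS-p2A-tdTomato-polyA is a small (about 4.4 kb) bacterial cloning plasmid built on pUC19 that serves as a template for making C-terminal knock-in donors in zebrafish. It is not an expression vector in its own right. The feature table shows no eukaryotic promoter upstream of the payload, which fits a design in which the reporter is driven by the endogenous locus after integration. Propagation in E. coli relies on the high-copy pUC/ColE1-type origin and on β-lactamase (AmpR) with its native promoter for ampicillin selection. The remaining annotated backbone elements (lacZα fragment, lac promoter and operator, CAP site, and short lacI, bom and rop fragments) are pUC19 remnants flanking the insertion site.

The payload is a synthetic cassette of roughly 1.5 kb consisting of a P2A peptide coding sequence fused directly to tdTomato, the tandem-dimer red fluorescent derivative of DsRed. As the name indicates, a multiple cloning site precedes the cassette and a polyadenylation signal follows it. Neither element was annotated, although there is unannotated sequence between tdTomato and the lac elements where the polyA would lie. A very short match to a Venus fragment just upstream of P2A is most likely an incidental hit. The MCS allows gene-specific sequence to be placed in frame ahead of P2A. After knock-in, ribosomal skipping at the 2A site yields the endogenous protein and free tdTomato as separate polypeptides, so that fluorescence reports expression of the targeted gene. The plasmid can be used to build plasmid donors or as a PCR template for linear donors. The depositor notes that not every MCS restriction site is unique, since this depends on the fluorescent protein sequence carried.
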