Features (pLannotate 1.2.2; 13 found; start..end, strand, type, name):
    137..236     +  misc_feature   bom (fragment): basis of mobility region from pBR322
    242..396     -  CDS            lacZα (fragment): LacZα fragment of β-galactosidase; lacZ fragment
    396..418     +  CDS            VN155(I152L) (fragment): improved N-terminal fragment of mVenus for use in bimolecular fluorescence complementation (BiFC) (Kodama and Hu, 2010)
    481..537     +  CDS            P2A: 2A peptide from porcine teschovirus-1 polyprotein Eukaryotic ribosomes fail to insert a peptide bond between the Gly and Pro residues, yielding separate polypeptides.
    538..1964    +  CDS            tdTomato (fragment): tandem dimeric (pseudo-monomeric) derivative of DsRed (Shaner et al., 2004) mammalian codon-optimized
   2214..2230    -  protein_bind   lac operator: The lac repressor binds to the lac operator to inhibit transcription in E. coli. This inhibition can be relieved by adding lactose or isopropyl-β-D-thiogalactopyranoside (IPTG). lac repressor encoded by lacI
   2238..2268    -  promoter       lac promoter: promoter for the E. coli lac operon
   2283..2304    -  protein_bind   CAP binding site: CAP binding activates transcription in the presence of cAMP. E. coli catabolite activator protein
   2317..2409    -  CDS            lacI (fragment): lac repressor; lacI; The lac repressor binds to the lac operator to inhibit transcription in E. coli. This inhibition can be relieved by adding lactose or isopropyl-β-D-thiogalactopyranoside (IPTG).
   2592..3180    -  rep_origin     ori: high-copy-number ColE1/pMB1/pBR322/pUC origin of replication
   3351..4211    -  CDS            AmpR: β-lactamase; bla; confers resistance to ampicillin, carbenicillin, and related antibiotics
   4212..4316    -  promoter       AmpR promoter: bla
   4411..35      +  CDS            rop (fragment) (across the origin): Rop protein, which maintains plasmids at low copy number; rop
>Addgene plasmid #174027 | pUC19-TgKI-MCS-p2A-tdTomato-polyA | depositor full sequence | sequence record 337593 | pUC19-TgKI-MCS-p2A-tdTomato-polyA sequence 4411 bps
TCGCGCGTTTCGGTGATGACGGTGAAAACCTCTGACACATGCAGCTCCCGGAGACGGTCACAGCTTGTCT
GTAAGCGGATGCCGGGAGCAGACAAGCCCGTCAGGGCGCGTCAGCGGGTGTTGGCGGGTGTCGGGGCTGG
CTTAACTATGCGGCATCAGAGCAGATTGTACTGAGAGTGCACCATATGCGGTGTGAAATACCGCACAGAT
GCGTAAGGAGAAAATACCGCATCAGGCGCCATTCGCCATTCAGGCTGCGCAACTGTTGGGAAGGGCGATC
GGTGCGGGCCTCTTCGCTATTACGCCAGCTGGCGAAAGGGGGATGTGCTGCAAGGCGATTAAGTTGGGTA
ACGCCAGGGTTTTCCCAGTCACGACGTTGTAAAACGACGGCCAGTGGCGAGGGCGATGCCACCTACGGGA
TGCGGCCGCACCGGTGGATCCGAATTCGCTAGCCCGCGGTCTAGACTCGAGGGATCCGGAGCCACGAACT
TCTCTCTGTTAAAGCAAGCAGGAGACGTGGAAGAAAACCCCGGTCCTGTGAGCAAGGGCGAGGAGGTCAT
CAAAGAGTTCATGCGCTTCAAGGTGCGCATGGAGGGCTCCATGAACGGCCACGAGTTCGAGATCGAGGGC
GAGGGCGAGGGCCGCCCCTACGAGGGCACCCAGACCGCCAAGCTGAAGGTGACCAAGGGCGGCCCCCTGC
CCTTCGCCTGGGACATCCTGTCCCCCCAGTTCATGTACGGCTCCAAGGCGTACGTGAAGCACCCCGCCGA
CATCCCCGATTACAAGAAGCTGTCCTTCCCCGAGGGCTTCAAGTGGGAGCGCGTGATGAACTTCGAGGAC
GGCGGTCTGGTGACCGTGACCCAGGACTCCTCCCTGCAGGACGGCACGCTGATCTACAAGGTGAAGATGC
GCGGCACCAACTTCCCCCCCGACGGCCCCGTAATGCAGAAGAAGACCATGGGCTGGGAGGCCTCCACCGA
GCGCCTGTACCCCCGCGACGGCGTGCTGAAGGGCGAGATCCACCAGGCCCTGAAGCTGAAGGACGGCGGC
CACTACCTGGTGGAGTTCAAGACCATCTACATGGCCAAGAAGCCCGTGCAACTGCCCGGCTACTACTACG
TGGACACCAAGCTGGACATCACCTCCCACAACGAGGACTACACCATCGTGGAACAGTACGAGCGCTCCGA
GGGCCGCCACCACCTGTTCCTGGGGCATGGCACCGGCAGCACCGGCAGCGGCAGCTCCGGCACCGCCTCC
TCCGAGGACAACAACATGGCCGTCATCAAAGAGTTCATGCGCTTCAAGGTGCGCATGGAGGGCTCCATGA
ACGGCCACGAGTTCGAGATCGAGGGCGAGGGCGAGGGCCGCCCCTACGAGGGCACCCAGACCGCCAAGCT
GAAGGTGACCAAGGGCGGCCCCCTGCCCTTCGCCTGGGACATCCTGTCCCCCCAGTTCATGTACGGCTCC
AAGGCGTACGTGAAGCACCCCGCCGACATCCCCGATTACAAGAAGCTGTCCTTCCCCGAGGGCTTCAAGT
GGGAGCGCGTGATGAACTTCGAGGACGGCGGTCTGGTGACCGTGACCCAGGACTCCTCCCTGCAGGACGG
CACGCTGATCTACAAGGTGAAGATGCGCGGCACCAACTTCCCCCCCGACGGCCCCGTAATGCAGAAGAAG
ACCATGGGCTGGGAGGCCTCCACCGAGCGCCTGTACCCCCGCGACGGCGTGCTGAAGGGCGAGATCCACC
AGGCCCTGAAGCTGAAGGACGGCGGCCACTACCTGGTGGAGTTCAAGACCATCTACATGGCCAAGAAGCC
CGTGCAACTGCCCGGCTACTACTACGTGGACACCAAGCTGGACATCACCTCCCACAACGAGGACTACACC
ATCGTGGAACAGTACGAGCGCTCCGAGGGCCGCCACCACCTGTTCCTGTACGGCATGGACGAGCTGTACA
AGTAAATCATTCTCAGTATCCCCTGCTTATGCACTCACCACTTTTTCCCATTATTTTATTCATGTTGTGT
TGCTAAATTCAACTACATTCGTATTACCATGTTGTTTCATTTGTTTTTTTTTTATCTCAGCTGTCAAAAT
AAAAGCATTGAAATACAACATTGTTCTATTTTTCATTGTGGTTTTGCATGCCCGGTAAATAAAAAAACAA
GGTAATAAAAATAAGATGCGAAATGAGAAGTATATCTGTGAAATTGTTATCCGCTCACAATTCCACACAA
CATACGAGCCGGAAGCATAAAGTGTAAAGCCTGGGGTGCCTAATGAGTGAGCTAACTCACATTAATTGCG
TTGCGCTCACTGCCCGCTTTCCAGTCGGGAAACCTGTCGTGCCAGCTGCATTAATGAATCGGCCAACGCG
CGGGGAGAGGCGGTTTGCGTATTGGGCGCTCTTCCGCTTCCTCGCTCACTGACTCGCTGCGCTCGGTCGT
TCGGCTGCGGCGAGCGGTATCAGCTCACTCAAAGGCGGTAATACGGTTATCCACAGAATCAGGGGATAAC
GCAGGAAAGAACATGTGAGCAAAAGGCCAGCAAAAGGCCAGGAACCGTAAAAAGGCCGCGTTGCTGGCGT
TTTTCCATAGGCTCCGCCCCCCTGACGAGCATCACAAAAATCGACGCTCAAGTCAGAGGTGGCGAAACCC
GACAGGACTATAAAGATACCAGGCGTTTCCCCCTGGAAGCTCCCTCGTGCGCTCTCCTGTTCCGACCCTG
CCGCTTACCGGATACCTGTCCGCCTTTCTCCCTTCGGGAAGCGTGGCGCTTTCTCAATGCTCACGCTGTA
GGTATCTCAGTTCGGTGTAGGTCGTTCGCTCCAAGCTGGGCTGTGTGCACGAACCCCCCGTTCAGCCCGA
CCGCTGCGCCTTATCCGGTAACTATCGTCTTGAGTCCAACCCGGTAAGACACGACTTATCGCCACTGGCA
GCAGCCACTGGTAACAGGATTAGCAGAGCGAGGTATGTAGGCGGTGCTACAGAGTTCTTGAAGTGGTGGC
CTAACTACGGCTACACTAGAAGAACAGTATTTGGTATCTGCGCTCTGCTGAAGCCAGTTACCTTCGGAAA
AAGAGTTGGTAGCTCTTGATCCGGCAAACAAACCACCGCTGGTAGCGGTGGTTTTTTTGTTTGCAAGCAG
CAGATTACGCGCAGAAAAAAAGGATCTCAAGAAGATCCTTTGATCTTTTCTACGGGGTCTGACGCTCAGT
GGAACGAAAACTCACGTTAAGGGATTTTGGTCATGAGATTATCAAAAAGGATCTTCACCTAGATCCTTTT
AAATTAAAAATGAAGTTTTAAATCAATCTAAAGTATATATGAGTAAACTTGGTCTGACAGTTACCAATGC
TTAATCAGTGAGGCACCTATCTCAGCGATCTGTCTATTTCGTTCATCCATAGTTGCCTGACTCCCCGTCG
TGTAGATAACTACGATACGGGAGGGCTTACCATCTGGCCCCAGTGCTGCAATGATACCGCGAGACCCACG
CTCACCGGCTCCAGATTTATCAGCAATAAACCAGCCAGCCGGAAGGGCCGAGCGCAGAAGTGGTCCTGCA
ACTTTATCCGCCTCCATCCAGTCTATTAATTGTTGCCGGGAAGCTAGAGTAAGTAGTTCGCCAGTTAATA
GTTTGCGCAACGTTGTTGCCATTGCTACAGGCATCGTGGTGTCACGCTCGTCGTTTGGTATGGCTTCATT
CAGCTCCGGTTCCCAACGATCAAGGCGAGTTACATGATCCCCCATGTTGTGCAAAAAAGCGGTTAGCTCC
TTCGGTCCTCCGATCGTTGTCAGAAGTAAGTTGGCCGCAGTGTTATCACTCATGGTTATGGCAGCACTGC
ATAATTCTCTTACTGTCATGCCATCCGTAAGATGCTTTTCTGTGACTGGTGAGTACTCAACCAAGTCATT
CTGAGAATAGTGTATGCGGCGACCGAGTTGCTCTTGCCCGGCGTCAATACGGGATAATACCGCGCCACAT
AGCAGAACTTTAAAAGTGCTCATCATTGGAAAACGTTCTTCGGGGCGAAAACTCTCAAGGATCTTACCGC
TGTTGAGATCCAGTTCGATGTAACCCACTCGTGCACCCAACTGATCTTCAGCATCTTTTACTTTCACCAG
CGTTTCTGGGTGAGCAAAAACAGGAAGGCAAAATGCCGCAAAAAAGGGAATAAGGGCGACACGGAAATGT
TGAATACTCATACTCTTCCTTTTTCAATATTATTGAAGCATTTATCAGGGTTATTGTCTCATGAGCGGAT
ACATATTTGAATGTATTTAGAAAAATAAACAAATAGGGGTTCCGCGCACATTTCCCCGAAAAGTGCCACC
TGACGTCTAAGAAACCATTATTATCATGACATTAACCTATAAAAATAGGCGTATCACGAGGCCCTTTCGT
C
