Features (pLannotate 1.2.2; 13 found; start..end, strand, type, name):
    137..236     +  misc_feature   bom (fragment): basis of mobility region from pBR322
    242..396     -  CDS            lacZα (fragment): LacZα fragment of β-galactosidase; lacZ fragment
    396..418     +  CDS            VN155(I152L) (fragment): improved N-terminal fragment of mVenus for use in bimolecular fluorescence complementation (BiFC) (Kodama and Hu, 2010)
    481..537     +  CDS            P2A: 2A peptide from porcine teschovirus-1 polyprotein Eukaryotic ribosomes fail to insert a peptide bond between the Gly and Pro residues, yielding separate polypeptides.
    538..1964    +  CDS            tdTomato (fragment): tandem dimeric (pseudo-monomeric) derivative of DsRed (Shaner et al., 2004) mammalian codon-optimized
   2214..2230    -  protein_bind   lac operator: The lac repressor binds to the lac operator to inhibit transcription in E. coli. This inhibition can be relieved by adding lactose or isopropyl-β-D-thiogalactopyranoside (IPTG). lac repressor encoded by lacI
   2238..2268    -  promoter       lac promoter: promoter for the E. coli lac operon
   2283..2304    -  protein_bind   CAP binding site: CAP binding activates transcription in the presence of cAMP. E. coli catabolite activator protein
   2317..2409    -  CDS            lacI (fragment): lac repressor; lacI; The lac repressor binds to the lac operator to inhibit transcription in E. coli. This inhibition can be relieved by adding lactose or isopropyl-β-D-thiogalactopyranoside (IPTG).
   2592..3180    -  rep_origin     ori: high-copy-number ColE1/pMB1/pBR322/pUC origin of replication
   3351..4211    -  CDS            AmpR: β-lactamase; bla; confers resistance to ampicillin, carbenicillin, and related antibiotics
   4212..4316    -  promoter       AmpR promoter: bla
   4411..35      +  CDS            rop (fragment) (across the origin): Rop protein, which maintains plasmids at low copy number; rop
>Addgene plasmid #174027 | pUC19-TgKI-MCS-p2A-tdTomato-polyA | addgene full sequence | sequence record 348168 | Addgene NGS Result
TCGCGCGTTTCGGTGATGACGGTGAAAACCTCTGACACATGCAGCTCCCGGAGACGGTCACAGCTTGTCT
GTAAGCGGATGCCGGGAGCAGACAAGCCCGTCAGGGCGCGTCAGCGGGTGTTGGCGGGTGTCGGGGCTGG
CTTAACTATGCGGCATCAGAGCAGATTGTACTGAGAGTGCACCATATGCGGTGTGAAATACCGCACAGAT
GCGTAAGGAGAAAATACCGCATCAGGCGCCATTCGCCATTCAGGCTGCGCAACTGTTGGGAAGGGCGATC
GGTGCGGGCCTCTTCGCTATTACGCCAGCTGGCGAAAGGGGGATGTGCTGCAAGGCGATTAAGTTGGGTA
ACGCCAGGGTTTTCCCAGTCACGACGTTGTAAAACGACGGCCAGTGGCGAGGGCGATGCCACCTACGGGA
TGCGGCCGCACCGGTGGATCCGAATTCGCTAGCCCGCGGTCTAGACTCGAGGGATCCGGAGCCACGAACT
TCTCTCTGTTAAAGCAAGCAGGAGACGTGGAAGAAAACCCCGGTCCTGTGAGCAAGGGCGAGGAGGTCAT
CAAAGAGTTCATGCGCTTCAAGGTGCGCATGGAGGGCTCCATGAACGGCCACGAGTTCGAGATCGAGGGC
GAGGGCGAGGGCCGCCCCTACGAGGGCACCCAGACCGCCAAGCTGAAGGTGACCAAGGGCGGCCCCCTGC
CCTTCGCCTGGGACATCCTGTCCCCCCAGTTCATGTACGGCTCCAAGGCGTACGTGAAGCACCCCGCCGA
CATCCCCGATTACAAGAAGCTGTCCTTCCCCGAGGGCTTCAAGTGGGAGCGCGTGATGAACTTCGAGGAC
GGCGGTCTGGTGACCGTGACCCAGGACTCCTCCCTGCAGGACGGCACGCTGATCTACAAGGTGAAGATGC
GCGGCACCAACTTCCCCCCCGACGGCCCCGTAATGCAGAAGAAGACCATGGGCTGGGAGGCCTCCACCGA
GCGCCTGTACCCCCGCGACGGCGTGCTGAAGGGCGAGATCCACCAGGCCCTGAAGCTGAAGGACGGCGGC
CACTACCTGGTGGAGTTCAAGACCATCTACATGGCCAAGAAGCCCGTGCAACTGCCCGGCTACTACTACG
TGGACACCAAGCTGGACATCACCTCCCACAACGAGGACTACACCATCGTGGAACAGTACGAGCGCTCCGA
GGGCCGCCACCACCTGTTCCTGGGGCATGGCACCGGCAGCACCGGCAGCGGCAGCTCCGGCACCGCCTCC
TCCGAGGACAACAACATGGCCGTCATCAAAGAGTTCATGCGCTTCAAGGTGCGCATGGAGGGCTCCATGA
ACGGCCACGAGTTCGAGATCGAGGGCGAGGGCGAGGGCCGCCCCTACGAGGGCACCCAGACCGCCAAGCT
GAAGGTGACCAAGGGCGGCCCCCTGCCCTTCGCCTGGGACATCCTGTCCCCCCAGTTCATGTACGGCTCC
AAGGCGTACGTGAAGCACCCCGCCGACATCCCCGATTACAAGAAGCTGTCCTTCCCCGAGGGCTTCAAGT
GGGAGCGCGTGATGAACTTCGAGGACGGCGGTCTGGTGACCGTGACCCAGGACTCCTCCCTGCAGGACGG
CACGCTGATCTACAAGGTGAAGATGCGCGGCACCAACTTCCCCCCCGACGGCCCCGTAATGCAGAAGAAG
ACCATGGGCTGGGAGGCCTCCACCGAGCGCCTGTACCCCCGCGACGGCGTGCTGAAGGGCGAGATCCACC
AGGCCCTGAAGCTGAAGGACGGCGGCCACTACCTGGTGGAGTTCAAGACCATCTACATGGCCAAGAAGCC
CGTGCAACTGCCCGGCTACTACTACGTGGACACCAAGCTGGACATCACCTCCCACAACGAGGACTACACC
ATCGTGGAACAGTACGAGCGCTCCGAGGGCCGCCACCACCTGTTCCTGTACGGCATGGACGAGCTGTACA
AGTAAATCATTCTCAGTATCCCCTGCTTATGCACTCACCACTTTTTCCCATTATTTTATTCATGTTGTGT
TGCTAAATTCAACTACATTCGTATTACCATGTTGTTTCATTTGTTTTTTTTTTATCTCAGCTGTCAAAAT
AAAAGCATTGAAATACAACATTGTTCTATTTTTCATTGTGGTTTTGCATGCCCGGTAAATAAAAAAACAA
GGTAATAAAAATAAGATGCGAAATGAGAAGTATATCTGTGAAATTGTTATCCGCTCACAATTCCACACAA
CATACGAGCCGGAAGCATAAAGTGTAAAGCCTGGGGTGCCTAATGAGTGAGCTAACTCACATTAATTGCG
TTGCGCTCACTGCCCGCTTTCCAGTCGGGAAACCTGTCGTGCCAGCTGCATTAATGAATCGGCCAACGCG
CGGGGAGAGGCGGTTTGCGTATTGGGCGCTCTTCCGCTTCCTCGCTCACTGACTCGCTGCGCTCGGTCGT
TCGGCTGCGGCGAGCGGTATCAGCTCACTCAAAGGCGGTAATACGGTTATCCACAGAATCAGGGGATAAC
GCAGGAAAGAACATGTGAGCAAAAGGCCAGCAAAAGGCCAGGAACCGTAAAAAGGCCGCGTTGCTGGCGT
TTTTCCATAGGCTCCGCCCCCCTGACGAGCATCACAAAAATCGACGCTCAAGTCAGAGGTGGCGAAACCC
GACAGGACTATAAAGATACCAGGCGTTTCCCCCTGGAAGCTCCCTCGTGCGCTCTCCTGTTCCGACCCTG
CCGCTTACCGGATACCTGTCCGCCTTTCTCCCTTCGGGAAGCGTGGCGCTTTCTCATAGCTCACGCTGTA
GGTATCTCAGTTCGGTGTAGGTCGTTCGCTCCAAGCTGGGCTGTGTGCACGAACCCCCCGTTCAGCCCGA
CCGCTGCGCCTTATCCGGTAACTATCGTCTTGAGTCCAACCCGGTAAGACACGACTTATCGCCACTGGCA
GCAGCCACTGGTAACAGGATTAGCAGAGCGAGGTATGTAGGCGGTGCTACAGAGTTCTTGAAGTGGTGGC
CTAACTACGGCTACACTAGAAGAACAGTATTTGGTATCTGCGCTCTGCTGAAGCCAGTTACCTTCGGAAA
AAGAGTTGGTAGCTCTTGATCCGGCAAACAAACCACCGCTGGTAGCGGTGGTTTTTTTGTTTGCAAGCAG
CAGATTACGCGCAGAAAAAAAGGATCTCAAGAAGATCCTTTGATCTTTTCTACGGGGTCTGACGCTCAGT
GGAACGAAAACTCACGTTAAGGGATTTTGGTCATGAGATTATCAAAAAGGATCTTCACCTAGATCCTTTT
AAATTAAAAATGAAGTTTTAAATCAATCTAAAGTATATATGAGTAAACTTGGTCTGACAGTTACCAATGC
TTAATCAGTGAGGCACCTATCTCAGCGATCTGTCTATTTCGTTCATCCATAGTTGCCTGACTCCCCGTCG
TGTAGATAACTACGATACGGGAGGGCTTACCATCTGGCCCCAGTGCTGCAATGATACCGCGAGACCCACG
CTCACCGGCTCCAGATTTATCAGCAATAAACCAGCCAGCCGGAAGGGCCGAGCGCAGAAGTGGTCCTGCA
ACTTTATCCGCCTCCATCCAGTCTATTAATTGTTGCCGGGAAGCTAGAGTAAGTAGTTCGCCAGTTAATA
GTTTGCGCAACGTTGTTGCCATTGCTACAGGCATCGTGGTGTCACGCTCGTCGTTTGGTATGGCTTCATT
CAGCTCCGGTTCCCAACGATCAAGGCGAGTTACATGATCCCCCATGTTGTGCAAAAAAGCGGTTAGCTCC
TTCGGTCCTCCGATCGTTGTCAGAAGTAAGTTGGCCGCAGTGTTATCACTCATGGTTATGGCAGCACTGC
ATAATTCTCTTACTGTCATGCCATCCGTAAGATGCTTTTCTGTGACTGGTGAGTACTCAACCAAGTCATT
CTGAGAATAGTGTATGCGGCGACCGAGTTGCTCTTGCCCGGCGTCAATACGGGATAATACCGCGCCACAT
AGCAGAACTTTAAAAGTGCTCATCATTGGAAAACGTTCTTCGGGGCGAAAACTCTCAAGGATCTTACCGC
TGTTGAGATCCAGTTCGATGTAACCCACTCGTGCACCCAACTGATCTTCAGCATCTTTTACTTTCACCAG
CGTTTCTGGGTGAGCAAAAACAGGAAGGCAAAATGCCGCAAAAAAGGGAATAAGGGCGACACGGAAATGT
TGAATACTCATACTCTTCCTTTTTCAATATTATTGAAGCATTTATCAGGGTTATTGTCTCATGAGCGGAT
ACATATTTGAATGTATTTAGAAAAATAAACAAATAGGGGTTCCGCGCACATTTCCCCGAAAAGTGCCACC
TGACGTCTAAGAAACCATTATTATCATGACATTAACCTATAAAAATAGGCGTATCACGAGGCCCTTTCGT
C
